Addgene plasmid #208569: pKLV2.2-h7SKgRNA5(RUNX1(13))-hU6gRNA5(RUNX3(12))-PGKpuroBFP-W
Purpose: Lentiviral vector expressing gRNA targeting human RUNX1 and RUNX3
Depositing lab: Kosuke Yusa. Depositing organization: Kyoto University, Institute for Life and Medical Sciences. Publication: Canonical BAF complex regulates the oncogenic program in human T-cell acute lymphoblastic leukemia. Aoki K, Hyuga M, Tarumoto Y, Nishibuchi G, Ueda A, Ochi Y, Sugino S, Mikami T, Kobushi H, Kato I, Akahane K, Inukai T, Takaori-Kondo A, Takita J, Ogawa S, Yusa K. Blood. 2023 Nov 3:blood.2023020857. doi: 10.1182/blood.2023020857. PubMed 37922452.
Backbone
  Vector backbone: pKLV2.2-h7SKgRNA5(SapI)-hU6gRNA5(BbsI)-PGKpuroBFP-W
  Backbone manufacturer: addgene
  Backbone size w/o insert (bp): 9030
  Total vector size (bp): 9032
  Vector type: Lentiviral
  Selectable markers: Puromycin
Growth in bacteria
  Bacterial resistance: Ampicillin, 100 μg/mL
  Growth temperature: 37°C
  Growth strain: NEB Stable
  Copy number: Unknown
Gene/Insert
  Cloning method: Restriction Enzyme; 5′ cloning site SapI (destroyed during cloning); 3′ cloning site BbsI (destroyed during cloning)
  Sequencing primers: 5′ ATGATATTTGCTATGCTGGTTAAAT; 3′ AGATAATTAGAATTAATTTGACTG
Terms and licenses: Academic/Nonprofit Terms; Industry Terms: Not Available to Industry
How to cite: pKLV2.2-h7SKgRNA5(RUNX1(13))-hU6gRNA5(RUNX3(12))-PGKpuroBFP-W was a gift from Kosuke Yusa (Addgene plasmid # 208569 ; http://n2t.net/addgene:208569 ; RRID:Addgene_208569)
