[The description below was written by a language model from this plasmid's Addgene catalogue record and pLannotate feature annotations shown in this document.]
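Description:
pKLV2.2-h7SKgRNA5(RUNX1(13))-hU6gRNA5(RUNX3(12))-PGKpuroBFP-W is a 9,032 bp lentiviral transfer plasmid that delivers two CRISPR guide RNAs at once, one directed against human RUNX1 and one against human RUNX3. It derives from the dual-guide pKLV2.2 backbone, in which the guide sequences were inserted at SapI and BbsI sites that were destroyed during cloning. In bacteria it is maintained through a high-copy ColE1/pUC-type origin with ampicillin resistance; an f1 origin and residual lac, T7 and T3 elements are carried over from the cloning vector.

The viral portion begins with a CMV enhancer/promoter fused to a truncated HIV-1 5' LTR, which drives genomic RNA production in packaging cells. It is followed by the Ψ packaging signal, a gag fragment, the RRE for Rev-dependent nuclear export and the cPPT/CTS. It ends in a truncated 3' LTR followed by a bGH polyadenylation signal. Between these lie two tandem guide cassettes, each ending in a Streptococcus pyogenes Cas9 scaffold, annotated as tracrRNA fragments. According to the plasmid name, the first guide (RUNX1) is driven by the human 7SK promoter, which the automated annotation did not detect, while the second (RUNX3) is driven by the annotated human U6 promoter. Using two different RNA polymerase III promoters reduces repeated sequence within the lentiviral genome.

Downstream, a mouse PGK promoter expresses puromycin N-acetyltransferase and TagBFP, with a WPRE to enhance expression. The linker joining the two coding sequences is not annotated. This cassette allows transduced cells to be selected with puromycin and tracked by blue fluorescence. No Cas9 is encoded, so the nuclease must be supplied separately. The associated work concerns human T-cell acute lymphoblastic leukemia, consistent with use for simultaneous targeting of RUNX1 and RUNX3.
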