Features (pLannotate 1.2.2; 29 found; start..end, strand, type, name):
     49..477     -  rep_origin     f1 ori (sequence partly withheld): f1 bacteriophage origin of replication; arrow indicates direction of (+) strand synthesis
    482..637     -  CDS            lacZα (fragment): LacZα fragment of β-galactosidase; lacZ fragment
    645..663     +  promoter       T7 promoter: promoter for bacteriophage T7 RNA polymerase
    677..977     +  enhancer       CMV enhancer: human cytomegalovirus immediate early enhancer
    978..1177    +  promoter       CMV promoter: human cytomegalovirus (CMV) immediate early promoter
   1195..1375    +  LTR            5' LTR (truncated): truncated 5' long terminal repeat (LTR) from HIV-1
   1422..1547    +  misc_feature   HIV-1 Ψ: packaging signal of human immunodeficiency virus type 1
   1531..1869    +  CDS            HIV-1 gag (fragment): gag protein from human immunodeficiency virus 1; gag
   2046..2279    +  misc_feature   RRE: The Rev response element (RRE) of HIV-1 allows for Rev-dependent mRNA export from the nucleus to the cytoplasm.
   2656..2756    +  CDS            Rev (fragment): human immunodeficiency virus 1 (HIV-1) Rev protein; rev; enhances nuclear export of unspliced and incompletely spliced viral mRNAs
   2806..2923    +  misc_feature   cPPT/CTS: central polypurine tract and central termination sequence of HIV-1
   3262..3329    +  misc_RNA       tracrRNA (fragment): trans-activating CRISPR RNA for the Streptococcus pyogenes CRISPR/Cas9 system
   3380..3620    +  promoter       U6 promoter: RNA polymerase III promoter for human U6 snRNA
   3667..3734    +  misc_RNA       tracrRNA (fragment): trans-activating CRISPR RNA for the Streptococcus pyogenes CRISPR/Cas9 system
   3757..4256    +  promoter       PGK promoter: mouse phosphoglycerate kinase 1 promoter
   4296..4892    +  CDS            PuroR (fragment): puromycin N-acetyltransferase; pac from Streptomyces; confers resistance to puromycin
   4965..5663    +  CDS            TagBFP: TagBFP is a basic (constitutively fluorescent) blue fluorescent protein published in 2008, derived from Entacmaea quadricolor. It is reported to be a very rapidly-maturing monomer with very low acid sensitivity.
   5675..6261    +  misc_feature   WPRE: woodchuck hepatitis virus posttranscriptional regulatory element
   6255..6401    +  CDS            nef (fragment): NEF_HV1LA - Experimental evidence at protein level: Swiss-Prot protein existence level 1. Extracellular Nef protein targets CD4(+) T-lymphocytes for apoptosis by interacting with CXCR4 surface receptors. From Human immunodeficiency virus type 1 group M subtype B (isolate Lai) (HIV-1).
   6409..6587    +  LTR            5' LTR (truncated): truncated 5' long terminal repeat (LTR) from HIV-1
   6613..6724    +  polyA_signal   bGH poly(A) signal: bovine growth hormone polyadenylation signal
   6863..6881    -  promoter       T3 promoter: promoter for bacteriophage T3 RNA polymerase
   6926..6942    -  protein_bind   lac operator: The lac repressor binds to the lac operator to inhibit transcription in E. coli. This inhibition can be relieved by adding lactose or isopropyl-β-D-thiogalactopyranoside (IPTG). lac repressor encoded by lacI
   6950..6980    -  promoter       lac promoter: promoter for the E. coli lac operon
   6995..7016    -  protein_bind   CAP binding site: CAP binding activates transcription in the presence of cAMP. E. coli catabolite activator protein
   7029..7121    -  CDS            lacI (fragment): lac repressor; lacI; The lac repressor binds to the lac operator to inhibit transcription in E. coli. This inhibition can be relieved by adding lactose or isopropyl-β-D-thiogalactopyranoside (IPTG).
   7304..7892    -  rep_origin     ori: high-copy-number ColE1/pMB1/pBR322/pUC origin of replication
   8063..8923    -  CDS            AmpR: β-lactamase; bla; confers resistance to ampicillin, carbenicillin, and related antibiotics
   8924..9028    -  promoter       AmpR promoter: bla
>Addgene plasmid #208569 | pKLV2.2-h7SKgRNA5(RUNX1(13))-hU6gRNA5(RUNX3(12))-PGKpuroBFP-W | addgene full sequence | sequence record 419633 | Addgene NGS Result
TTTCCCCGAAAAGTGCCACCTAAATTGTAAGCGTTAATATTTTGTTAAAATTCGCGTTAAATTTTTGTTA
AATCAGCTCATTTTTTAACCAATAGGCCGAAATCGGCAAAATCCCTTATAAATCAAAAGAATAGACCGAG
ATAGGGT
[37 nt withheld, positions 148-184]
AAAGAACGTGGACTCCAACGTCAAAGG
[49 nt withheld, positions 212-260]
T
[91 nt withheld, positions 262-352]
G
[124 nt withheld, positions 354-477]
CCCATTCGCCATTCAGGCTGCGCAACTGTTGGGAAGGGCGATCGGTGCGGGCCTCTTCGCTATTACGCCA
GCTGGCGAAAGGGGGATGTGCTGCAAGGCGATTAAGTTGGGTAACGCCAGGGTTTTCCCAGTCACGACGT
TGTAAAACGACGGCCAGTGAGCGCGCGTAATACGACTCACTATAGGGCGAATTGACTAGTACATAACTTA
CGGTAAATGGCCCGCCTGGCTGACCGCCCAACGACCCCCGCCCATTGACGTCAATAATGACGTATGTTCC
CATAGTAACGCCAATAGGGACTTTCCATTGACGTCAATGGGTGGAGTATTTACGGTAAACTGCCCACTTG
GCAGTACATCAAGTGTATCATATGCCAAGTACGCCCCCTATTGACGTCAATGACGGTAAATGGCCCGCCT
GGCATTATGCCCAGTACATGACCTTATGGGACTTTCCTACTTGGCAGTACATCTACGTATTAGTCATCGC
TATTACCATGGTGATGCGGTTTTGGCAGTACATCAATGGGCGTGGATAGCGGTTTGACTCACGGGGATTT
CCAAGTCTCCACCCCATTGACGTCAATGGGAGTTTGTTTTGGCACCAAAATCAACGGGACTTTCCAAAAT
GTCGTAACAACTCCGCCCCATTGACGCAAATGGGCGGTAGGCGTGTACGGTGGGAGGTCTATATAAGCAG
CGCGTTTTGCCTGTACTGGGTCTCTCTGGTTAGACCAGATCTGAGCCTGGGAGCTCTCTGGCTAACTAGG
GAACCCACTGCTTAAGCCTCAATAAAGCTTGCCTTGAGTGCTTCAAGTAGTGTGTGCCCGTCTGTTGTGT
GACTCTGGTAACTAGAGATCCCTCAGACCCTTTTAGTCAGTGTGGAAAATCTCTAGCAGTGGCGCCCGAA
CAGGGACTTGAAAGCGAAAGGGAAACCAGAGGAGCTCTCTCGACGCAGGACTCGGCTTGCTGAAGCGCGC
ACGGCAAGAGGCGAGGGGCGGCGACTGGTGAGTACGCCAAAAATTTTGACTAGCGGAGGCTAGAAGGAGA
GAGATGGGTGCGAGAGCGTCAGTATTAAGCGGGGGAGAATTAGATCGCGATGGGAAAAAATTCGGTTAAG
GCCAGGGGGAAAGAAAAAATATAAATTAAAACATATAGTATGGGCAAGCAGGGAGCTAGAACGATTCGCA
GTTAATCCTGGCCTGTTAGAAACATCAGAAGGCTGTAGACAAATACTGGGACAGCTACAACCATCCCTTC
AGACAGGATCAGAAGAACTTAGATCATTATATAATACAGTAGCAACCCTCTATTGTGTGCATCAAAGGAT
AGAGATAAAAGACACCAAGGAAGCTTTAGACAAGATAGAGGAACAGCAAAACAAAAGTAAGACCACCGCA
CAGCAAGCGGCCGGCCGCGCTGATCTTCAGACCTGGAGGAGGAGATATGAGGGACAATTGGAGAAGTGAA
TTATATAAATATAAAGTAGTAAAAATTGAACCATTAGGAGTAGCACCCACCAAGGCAAAGAGAAGAGTGG
TGCAGAGAGAAAAAAGAGCAGTGGGAATAGGAGCTTTGTTCCTTGGGTTCTTGGGAGCAGCAGGAAGCAC
TATGGGCGCAGCGTCAATGACGCTGACGGTACAGGCCAGACAATTATTGTCTGGTATAGTGCAGCAGCAG
AACAATTTGCTGAGGGCTATTGAGGCGCAACAGCATCTGTTGCAACTCACAGTCTGGGGCATCAAGCAGC
TCCAGGCAAGAATCCTGGCTGTGGAAAGATACCTAAAGGATCAACAGCTCCTGGGGATTTGGGGTTGCTC
TGGAAAACTCATTTGCACCACTGCTGTGCCTTGGAATGCTAGTTGGAGTAATAAATCTCTGGAACAGATT
TGGAATCACACGACCTGGATGGAGTGGGACAGAGAAATTAACAATTACACAAGCTTAATACACTCCTTAA
TTGAAGAATCGCAAAACCAGCAAGAAAAGAATGAACAAGAATTATTGGAATTAGATAAATGGGCAAGTTT
GTGGAATTGGTTTAACATAACAAATTGGCTGTGGTATATAAAATTATTCATAATGATAGTAGGAGGCTTG
GTAGGTTTAAGAATAGTTTTTGCTGTACTTTCTATAGTGAATAGAGTTAGGCAGGGATATTCACCATTAT
CGTTTCAGACCCACCTCCCAACCCCGAGGGGACCCGACAGGCCCGAAGGAATAGAAGAAGAAGGTGGAGA
GAGAGACAGAGACAGATCCATTCGATTAGTGAACGGATCGGCACTGCGTGCGCCAATTCTGCAGACAAAT
GGCAGTATTCATCCACAATTTTAAAAGAAAAGGGGGGATTGGGGGGTACAGTGCAGGGGAAAGAATAGTA
GACATAATAGCAACAGACATACAAACTAAAGAATTACAAAAACAAATTACAAAAATTCAAAATTTTCGGG
TTTATTACAGGGACAGCAGAGATCCAGTTTGGTTAGTACCGGGCCCTACGCGTCTGCAGTATTTAGCATG
CCCCACCCATCTGCAAGGCATTCTGGATAGTGTCAAAACAGCCGGAAATCAAGTCCGTTTATCTCAAACT
TTAGCATTTTGGGAATAAATGATATTTGCTATGCTGGTTAAATTAGATTTTAGTTAAATTTCCTGCTGAA
GCTCTAGTACGATAAGCAACTTGACCTAAGTGTAAAGTTGAGACTTCCTTCAGGTTTATATAGCTTGTGC
GCCGCTTGGGTACCTCGACTTCGACCGACAAACCTGGTTTAAGAGCTATGCTGGAAACAGCATAGCAAGT
TTAAATAAGGCTAGTCCGTTATCAACTTGAAAAAGTGGCACCGAGTCGGTGCTTTTTTTAGCCGAACTGT
TTCACACTCACGCGTCCAAGGTCGGGCAGGAAGAGGGCCTATTTCCCATGATTCCTTCATATTTGCATAT
ACGATACAAGGCTGTTAGAGAGATAATTAGAATTAATTTGACTGTAAACACAAAGATATTAGTACAAAAT
ACGTGACGTAGAAAGTAATAATTTCTTGGGTAGTTTGCAGTTTTAAAATTATGTTTTAAAATGGACTATC
ATATGCTTACCGTAACTTGAAAGTATTTCGATTTCTTGGCTTTATATATCTTGTGGAAAGGACGAAACAC
CGGACGTGCCGGATGGTACGGGTTTAAGAGCTATGCTGGAAACAGCATAGCAAGTTTAAATAAGGCTAGT
CCGTTATCAACTTGAAAAAGTGGCACCGAGTCGGTGCTTTTTTTGGATCCAATTCTACCGGGTAGGGGAG
GCGCTTTTCCCAAGGCAGTCTGGAGCATGCGCTTTAGCAGCCCCGCTGGGCACTTGGCGCTACACAAGTG
GCCTCTGGCCTCGCACACATTCCACATCCACCGGTAGGCGCCAACCGGCTCCGTTCTTTGGTGGCCCCTT
CGCGCCACCTTCTACTCCTCCCCTAGTCAGGAAGTTCCCCCCCGCCCCGCAGCTCGCGTCGTGCAGGACG
TGACAAATGGAAGTAGCACGTCTCACTAGTCTCGTGCAGATGGACAGCACCGCTGAGCAATGGAAGCGGG
TAGGCCTTTGGGGCAGCGGCCAATAGCAGCTTTGCTCCTTCGCTTTCTGGGCTCAGAGGCTGGGAAGGGG
TGGGTCCGGGGGCGGGCTCAGGGGCGGGCTCAGGGGCGGGGCGGGCGCCCGAAGGTCCTCCGGAGGCCCG
GCATTCTGCACGCTTCAAAAGCGCACGTCTGCCGCGCTGTTCTCCTCTTCCTCATCTCCGGGCCTTTCGA
CCTGCATCCATCTAGATCTCGAGCAGCTGAAGCTTACCATGACCGAGTACAAGCCCACGGTGCGCCTCGC
CACCCGCGACGACGTCCCCAGGGCCGTACGCACCCTCGCCGCCGCGTTCGCCGACTACCCCGCCACGCGC
CACACCGTCGATCCGGACCGCCACATCGAGCGGGTCACCGAGCTGCAAGAACTCTTCCTCACGCGCGTCG
GGCTCGACATCGGCAAGGTGTGGGTCGCGGACGACGGCGCCGCGGTGGCGGTCTGGACCACGCCGGAGAG
CGTCGAAGCGGGGGCGGTGTTCGCCGAGATCGGCCCGCGCATGGCCGAGTTGAGCGGTTCCCGGCTGGCC
GCGCAGCAACAGATGGAAGGCCTCCTGGCGCCGCACCGGCCCAAGGAGCCCGCGTGGTTCCTGGCCACCG
TCGGCGTCTCGCCCGACCACCAGGGCAAGGGTCTGGGCAGCGCCGTCGTGCTCCCCGGAGTGGAGGCGGC
CGAGCGCGCCGGGGTGCCCGCCTTCCTGGAGACCTCCGCGCCCCGCAACCTCCCCTTCTACGAGCGGCTC
GGCTTCACCGTCACCGCCGACGTCGAGGTGCCCGAAGGACCGCGCACCTGGTGCATGACCCGCAAGCCCG
GTGCCGGCGGCGGGTCCGGAGGAGAGGGCAGAGGAAGTCTCCTAACATGCGGTGACGTGGAGGAGAATCC
TGGCCCAATGAGCGAGCTGATTAAGGAGAACATGCACATGAAGCTGTACATGGAGGGCACCGTGGACAAC
CATCACTTCAAGTGCACATCCGAGGGCGAAGGCAAGCCCTACGAGGGCACCCAGACCATGAGAATCAAGG
TGGTCGAGGGCGGCCCTCTCCCCTTCGCCTTCGACATCCTGGCTACTAGCTTCCTCTACGGCAGCAAGAC
CTTCATCAACCACACCCAGGGCATCCCCGACTTCTTCAAGCAGTCCTTCCCTGAGGGCTTCACATGGGAG
AGAGTCACCACATACGAGGACGGGGGCGTGCTGACCGCTACCCAGGACACCAGCCTCCAGGACGGCTGCC
TCATCTACAACGTCAAGATCAGAGGGGTGAACTTCACATCCAACGGCCCTGTGATGCAGAAGAAAACACT
CGGCTGGGAGGCCTTCACCGAGACGCTGTACCCCGCTGACGGCGGCCTGGAAGGCAGAAACGACATGGCC
CTGAAGCTCGTGGGCGGGAGCCATCTGATCGCAAACATCAAGACCACATATAGATCCAAGAAACCCGCTA
AGAACCTCAAGATGCCTGGCGTCTACTATGTGGACTACAGACTGGAAAGAATCAAGGAGGCCAACAACGA
GACCTACGTCGAGCAGCACGAGGTGGCAGTGGCCAGATACTGCGACCTCCCTAGCAAACTGGGGCACAAG
CTTAATTGAGCGGCCGCTCAACCTCTGGATTACAAAATTTGTGAAAGATTGACTGGTATTCTTAACTATG
TTGCTCCTTTTACGCTATGTGGATACGCTGCTTTAATGCCTTTGTATCATGCTATTGCTTCCCGTATGGC
TTTCATTTTCTCCTCCTTGTATAAATCCTGGTTGCTGTCTCTTTATGAGGAGTTGTGGCCCGTTGTCAGG
CAACGTGGCGTGGTGTGCACTGTGTTTGCTGACGCAACCCCCACTGGTTGGGGCATTGCCACCACCTGTC
AGCTCCTTTCCGGGACTTTCGCTTTCCCCCTCCCTATTGCCACGGCGGAACTCATCGCCGCCTGCCTTGC
CCGCTGCTGGACAGGGGCTCGGCTGTTGGGCACTGACAATTCCGTGGTGTTGTCGGGGAAATCATCGTCC
TTTCCTTGGCTGCTCGCCTGTGTTGCCACCTGGATTCTGCGCGGGACGTCCTTCTGCTACGTCCCTTCGG
CCCTCAATCCAGCGGACCTTCCTTCCCGCGGCCTGCTGCCGGCTCTGCGGCCTCTTCCGCGTCTACGCCT
TCGCCCTCAGACGAGTCGGATCTCCCTTTGGGCCGCCTCCCCGCAGGTACCTTTAAGACCAATGACTTAC
AAGGCAGCTGTAGATCTTAGCCACTTTTTAAAAGAAAAGGGGGGACTGGAAGGGCTAATTCACTCCCAAA
GAAGTCAAGATCTGCTTTTTGCCTGTACTGGGTCTCTCTGGTTAGACCAGAGTCTCTCTGGTTAGACCAG
ATCTGAGCCTGGGAGCTCTCTGGCTAACTAGGGAACCCACTGCTTAAGCCTCAATAAAGCTTGCCTTGAG
TGCTTCAAGTAGTGTGTGCCCGTCTGTTGTGTGACTCTGGTAACTAGAGATCCCTCAGACCCTTTTAGTC
AGTGTGGAAAATCTCTAGCAGTTTAAACCCGCTGATCAGCCTCGACTGTGCCTTCTAGTTGCCAGCCATC
TGTTGTTTGCCCCTCCCCCGTGCCTTCCTTGACCCTGGAAGGTGCCACTCCCACTGTCCTTTCCTAATAA
AATGAGGAAATTGCATCGCATTGTCTGAGTAGGTGTCATTCTATTCTGGGGGGTGGGGTGGGGCAGGACA
GCAAGGGGGAGGATTGGGAAGTCAATAGCAGGCATGCTGGGGATGCGGTGGGCTCTATGGGCGGCCGTTA
ATTAAGCTTTTGTTCCCTTTAGTGAGGGTTAATTGCGCGCTTGGCGTAATCATGGTCATAGCTGTTTCCT
GTGTGAAATTGTTATCCGCTCACAATTCCACACAACATACGAGCCGGGAGCATAAAGTGTAAAGCCTGGG
GTGCCTAATGAGTGAGCTAACTCACATTAATTGCGTTGCGCTCACTGCCCGCTTTCCAGTCGGGAAACCT
GTCGTGCCAGCTGCATTAATGAATCGGCCAACGCGCGGGGAGAGGCGGTTTGCGTATTGGGCGCTGTTCC
GCTTCCTCGCTCACTGACTCGCTGCGCTCGGTCGTTCGGCTGCGGCGAGCGGTATCAGCTCACTCAAAGG
CGGTAATACGGTTATCCACAGAATCAGGGGATAACGCAGGAAAGAACATGTGAGCAAAAGGCCAGCAAAA
GGCCAGGAACCGTAAAAAGGCCGCGTTGCTGGCGTTTTTCCATAGGCTCCGCCCCCCTGACGAGCATCAC
AAAAATCGACGCTCAAGTCAGAGGTGGCGAAACCCGACAGGACTATAAAGATACCAGGCGTTTCCCCCTG
GAAGCTCCCTCGTGCGCTCTCCTGTTCCGACCCTGCCGCTTACCGGATACCTGTCCGCCTTTCTCCCTTC
GGGAAGCGTGGCGCTTTCTCATAGCTCACGCTGTAGGTATCTCAGTTCGGTGTAGGTCGTTCGCTCCAAG
CTGGGCTGTGTGCACGAACCCCCCGTTCAGCCCGACCGCTGCGCCTTATCCGGTAACTATCGTCTTGAGT
CCAACCCGGTAAGACACGACTTATCGCCACTGGCAGCAGCCACTGGTAACAGGATTAGCAGAGCGAGGTA
TGTAGGCGGTGCTACAGAGTTCTTGAAGTGGTGGCCTAACTACGGCTACACTAGAAGAACAGTATTTGGT
ATCTGCGCTCTGCTGAAGCCAGTTACCTTCGGAAAAAGAGTTGGTAGCTCTTGATCCGGCAAACAAACCA
CCGCTGGTAGCGGTGGTTTTTTTGTTTGCAAGCAGCAGATTACGCGCAGAAAAAAAGGATCTCAAGAAGA
TCCTTTGATCTTTTCTACGGGGTCTGACGCTCAGTGGAACGAAAACTCACGTTAAGGGATTTTGGTCATG
AGATTATCAAAAAGGATCTTCACCTAGATCCTTTTAAATTAAAAATGAAGTTTTAAATCAATCTAAAGTA
TATATGAGTAAACTTGGTCTGACAGTTACCAATGCTTAATCAGTGAGGCACCTATCTCAGCGATCTGTCT
ATTTCGTTCATCCATAGTTGCCTGACTCCCCGTCGTGTAGATAACTACGATACGGGAGGGCTTACCATCT
GGCCCCAGTGCTGCAATGATACCGCGAGACCCACGCTCACCGGCTCCAGATTTATCAGCAATAAACCAGC
CAGCCGGAAGGGCCGAGCGCAGAAGTGGTCCTGCAACTTTATCCGCCTCCATCCAGTCTATTAATTGTTG
CCGGGAAGCTAGAGTAAGTAGTTCGCCAGTTAATAGTTTGCGCAACGTTGTTGCCATTGCTACAGGCATC
GTGGTGTCACGCTCGTCGTTTGGTATGGCTTCATTCAGCTCCGGTTCCCAACGATCAAGGCGAGTTACAT
GATCCCCCATGTTGTGCAAAAAAGCGGTTAGCTCCTTCGGTCCTCCGATCGTTGTCAGAAGTAAGTTGGC
CGCAGTGTTATCACTCATGGTTATGGCAGCACTGCATAATTCTCTTACTGTCATGCCATCCGTAAGATGC
TTTTCTGTGACTGGTGAGTACTCAACCAAGTCATTCTGAGAATAGTGTATGCGGCGACCGAGTTGCTCTT
GCCCGGCGTCAATACGGGATAATACCGCGCCACATAGCAGAACTTTAAAAGTGCTCATCATTGGAAAACG
TTCTTCGGGGCGAAAACTCTCAAGGATCTTACCGCTGTTGAGATCCAGTTCGATGTAACCCACTCGTGCA
CCCAACTGATCTTCAGCATCTTTTACTTTCACCAGCGTTTCTGGGTGAGCAAAAACAGGAAGGCAAAATG
CCGCAAAAAAGGGAATAAGGGCGACACGGAAATGTTGAATACTCATACTCTTCCTTTTTCAATATTATTG
AAGCATTTATCAGGGTTATTGTCTCATGAGCGGATACATATTTGAATGTATTTAGAAAAATAAACAAATA
GGGGTTCCGCGCACA
